>Addgene plasmid #54171 | mEmerald-MCM6-C-19 | depositor partial sequence | sequence record 84329 | insert sequence
GACGTCAGATCCGCTAGCGCTACCGGTCGCCACCATGGTGAGCAAGGGCGAGGAGCTGTTCACCGGGGTG
GTGCCCATCCTGGTCGAGCTGGACGGCGACGTAAACGGCCACAAGTTCAGCGTGTCCGGCGAGGGCGAGG
GCGATGCCACCTACGGCAAGCTGACCCTGAAGTTCATCTGCACCACCGGCAAGCTGCCCGTGCCCTGGCC
CACCCTCGTGACCACCTTGACCTACGGCGTGCAGTGCTTCGCCCGCTACCCCGACCACATGAAGCAGCAC
GACTTCTTCAAGTCCGCCATGCCCGAAGGCTACGTCCAGGAGCGCACCATCTTCTTCAAGGACGACGGCA
ACTACAAGACCCGCGCCGAGGTGAAGTTCGAGGGCGACACCCTGGTGAACCGCATCGAGCTGAAGGGCAT
CGACTTCAAGGAGGACGGCAACATCCTGGGGCACAAGCTGGAGTACAACTACAACAGCCACAAGGTCTAT
ATCACCGCCGACAAGCAGAAGAACGGCATCAAGGTGAACTTCAAGACCCGCCACAACATCGAGGACGGCA
GCGTGCAGCTCGCCGACCACTACCAGCAGAACACCCCCATCGGCGACGGCCCCGTGCTGCTGCCCGACAA
CCACTACCTGAGCACCCAGTCCAAGCTGAGCAAAGACCCCAACGAGAAGCGCGATCACATGGTCCTGCTG
GAGTTCGTGACCGCCGCCGGGATCACTCTCGGCATGGACGAGCTGTACAAGTCCGGAGAAGGGCAAGGGC
AAGGGCAAGGGCCGGGCCGCGGCTACGCGTATCGATCCATGGACCTCGCAGCGGCCGCGGAGCCCGGCGC
CGGAAGCCAGCACCCGGAGGTGCGCGACGAGGTGGCCGAGAAATGCCAGAAGCTGTTCCTAGACTTCCTG
GAAGAGTTCCAGGGTAGTGATGGAGAAATTAAATACTTGCAGTTTGCAGAGGAGCTAATTCGTCCTGAGA
GAAACACGCTGGTTGTGAGTTTTGCAGACCTGGAACAATTTAACCAACAACTTTCTACCACCATTCAGGA
AGAGTTCTATAGAGTCTACCCTTACCTGTGTCGAGCCTTGAAGACCTTTGTCAAAGACCGAAAGGAGATC
CCTTTTGCTAAGGATTTTTATGTTGCATTCCAAGACCTACCTACTAGACACAAGATTCGTGAGCTCACTT
CATCCAGGATTGGGCTGCTCACCCGAATCAGTGGCCAGGTGGTGCGCACTCACCCAGTTCACCCTGAGCT
TGTGAGTGGAACTTTCCTGTGCCTTGACTGTCAAACAGTGATTAAGGACGTAGAGCAGCAGTTCAAATAC
ACACAGCCGAATATCTGCCGAAATCCAGTGTGTGCCAACAGGAAGAGGTTCCTTCTAGACACTAATAAAT
CAAGATTTGTTGATTTTCAAAAGGTTCGCATTCAAGAGACTCAAGCGGAACTTCCCCGGGGAAGTATTCC
CCGGAGTTTAGAGGTTATCCTGAGAGCTGAAGCTGTGGAGTCAGCCCAAGCTGGTGACAGATGTGATTTC
ACAGGGGCACTGATTGTTGTGCCTGATGTCTCCAAGCTTAGCACACCAGGAGCACGTGCAGAGACTAACT
CCCGAGTCAGTGGAGCTGATGGGTATGAGACAGAAGGCATTCGAGGGCTCCGGGCCCTTGGTGTCAGAGA
TCTGTCATACAGGCTGGTCTTCCTTGCCTGCCATGTTGCACCAACCAACCCAAGGTTTGGAGGGAAAGAA
CTCAGAGATGAGGAACAGACCGCTGAGAGCATTAAGAACCAAATGACGGTGAAGGAATGGGAAAAGGTGT
TTGAAATGAGTCAGGACAAAAACCTGTACCACAATCTCTGCACGAGCCTCTTCCCTACTATACATGGCAA
TGATGAAGTAAAACGCGGTGTCTTACTGATGTTGTTCGGTGGTGTTCCTAAGACAACAGGGGAAGGAACC
TCTCTTCGTGGGGATATAAATGTTTGCATTGTTGGTGATCCAAGTACAGCTAAGAGCCAATTTCTCAAGC
ACGTGGACGAGTTCAGTCCCAGAGCTGTCTATACCAGTGGCAAAGCCTCCAGCGCTGCCGGCTTAACAGC
AGCTGTGGTGAGAGATGAAGAATCTCACGAATTTGTCATTGAGGCTGGAGCGTTGATGCTGGCTGATAAT
GGTGTCTGTTGTATTGATGAATTTGATAAGATGGACATGCGGGACCAAGTTGCTATTCACGAAGCTATGG
AGCAGCAGACCATCTCTATCACGAAAGCAGGAGTGAAGGCAACTCTGAATGCCAGGACATCCATTTTAGC
TGCAGCAAACCCTGTCAGCGGACACTATGACAGATCAAAATCTTTGAAACAGAACATCAATCTGTCAGCG
CCCATCATGTCCCGCTTTGATCTCTTCTTCATTCTGGTGGATGAATGCAATGAGGTGACAGATTATGCTA
TTGCCAGGCGCATAGTAGACTTGCATTCAAGAATTGAAGAATCGATCGATCGAGTTTATTCCCTTGATGA
TATAAGAAGGTACCTTCTCTTTGCCCGACAGTTTAAACCCAAGATTTCCAAAGAGTCAGAAGACTTCATT
GTGGAGCAGTACAAACGTCTCCGCCAGAGGGATGGCTCTGGGGTCACCAAGTCCTCGTGGAGAATCACCG
TGCGACAGCTTGAGAGCATGATCCGACTCTCAGAATCAATGGCCCGCATGCACTGCTGTGACGAGGTTCA
GCCTAAACATGTGAAGGAAGCTTTTCGATTACTGAATAAATCAATCATCCGTGTAGAGACGCCTGATGTC
AATCTAGATCAAGAGGAAGAGATCCAGATGGAGACGGATGAGGGACAAGGAGGCGTCAATGGTCATGCCG
ACAGCCCTGCCCCTGTGAATAGGTTCAACGGCTCCAGTGAAGATGCCAGCCAGGAGACTGTTTCCAAGCC
CTCCCTGAGGCTGGGCTTTGCTGAATACTGCCGAATCTCGAACCTCATCGTGCTCCACCTCAGGAAAATG
GAAGAAGAGGAGGACGAGTCGGCACTAAAGAGAAGCGAGCTTGTCAACTGGTACCTGAAGGAAATCGAAT
CAGAGATAGACTCTGAAGAAGAGCTCATAAATAAAAAGACGATCATTGAGAAGGTTGTTCATCGTCTCAC
ACACTACGATCACGTTCTGATTGAGCTCACCCAGGCTGGGCTGAAAGGCTCCAGTGAAGGAAGCGAGAGC
TATGAGGAAGACCCCTACCTGGTAGTCAACCCTAACTACTTGCTTGAAGATTGAGGATCCACCGGATCTA
GATAACTGATCATAATCAGCCATACCACATTGAG
