>Addgene plasmid #54171 | mEmerald-MCM6-C-19 | addgene partial sequence | sequence record 92594 | EGFP-C 5'-CATGGTCCTGCTGGAGTTCGTG-3'
GAGCTGTACAAGTCCGGAGAAGGGCAAGGGCAAGGGCAAGGGCCGGGCCGCGGCTACGCGTATCGATCCA
TGGACCTCGCAGCGGCCGCGGAGCCCGGCGCCGGAAGCCAGCACCCGGAGGTGCGCGACGAGGTGGCCGA
GAAATGCCAGAAGCTGTTCCTAGACTTCCTGGAAGAGTTCCAGGGTAGTGATGGAGAAATTAAATACTTG
CAGTTTGCAGAGGAGCTAATTCGTCCTGAGAGAAACACGCTGGTTGTGAGTTTTGCAGACCTGGAACAAT
TTAACCAACAACTTTCTACCACTATTCAGGAAGAGTTCTATAGAGTCTACCCTTACCTGTGTCGAGCCTT
GAAGACCTTTGTCAAAGACCGAAAGGAGATCCCTTTTGCTAAGGATTTTTATGTTGCATTCCAAGACCTA
CCTACTAGACACAAGATTCGTGAGCTCACTTCATCCAGGATTGGGCTGCTCACCCGAATCAGTGGCCAGG
TGGTGCGCACTCACCCAGTTCACCCTGAGCTTGTGAGTGGAACTTTCCTGTGCCTTGACTGTCAAACAGT
GATTAAGGACGTAGAGCAGCAGTTCAAATACACACAGCCGAATATCTGCCGAAATCCAGTGTGTGCCAAC
AGGAAGAGGTTCCTTCTAGACACTAATAAATCAAGATTTGTTGATTTTCAAAAGGTTCGCATTCAAGAGA
CTCAAGCGGAACTTCCCCGGGGAAGTATTCCCCGGAGTTTAGAGGTTATCCTGAGAGCTGAAGCTGTGGA
GTCAGCCCAAGCTGGTGACAGATGTGATTTCACAGGG
