[The description below was written by a language model from this plasmid's Addgene catalogue record.]
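Description:
mEmerald-MCM6-C-19 is a mammalian expression plasmid built on the mEmerald-C1 backbone (about 4.75 kb without the insert) that produces a fluorescent fusion of mouse MCM6, a subunit of the minichromosome maintenance complex that is loaded onto chromatin as part of replication licensing. The plasmid is maintained in bacteria at high copy number under kanamycin selection, and it carries a neomycin resistance marker so that transfected mammalian cells can be selected with G418. No feature table accompanies the record, so the origin of replication and other backbone elements are not explicitly listed. The use of an SV40 polyadenylation reverse sequencing primer suggests that an SV40 polyA signal lies downstream of the coding region.

Expression is driven by the CMV promoter, a strong constitutive promoter in most mammalian cell lines. The mEmerald tag, a bright monomeric green fluorescent protein derived from GFP, is encoded on the backbone and sits at the N terminus of the fusion, with the Mus musculus MCM6 coding sequence cloned downstream of it. The "C-19" in the name probably refers to this C1-type arrangement and a linker of 19 residues between the two parts, but the record does not confirm this, and the cloning method is given as unknown. The fusion is reported to localize to the nucleus, with excitation at 487 nm and emission at 509 nm. The construct serves as a live-cell imaging marker for MCM6, and the associated study examined how stably Mcm proteins load onto chromatin in living cells and their dependence on replication for unloading.
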