Addgene plasmid #54171: mEmerald-MCM6-C-19
Purpose: Localization: Nucleus, Excitation: 487, Emission: 509
Depositing lab: Michael Davidson. Depositing organization: Florida State University, Tallahassee. Publication: Highly stable loading of Mcm proteins onto chromatin in living cells requires replication to unload. Kuipers MA, Stasevich TJ, Sasaki T, Wilson KA, Hazelwood KL, McNally JG, Davidson MW, Gilbert DM. J Cell Biol. 2011 Jan 10;192(1):29-41. doi: 10.1083/jcb.201007111. PubMed 21220507.
Backbone
  Vector backbone: mEmerald-C1
  Backbone size w/o insert (bp): 4750
  Vector type: Mammalian Expression
  Selectable markers: Neomycin (select with G418)
Growth in bacteria
  Bacterial resistance: Kanamycin, 50 μg/mL
  Growth temperature: 37°C
  Growth strain: DH5alpha
  Copy number: High Copy
Gene/Insert
  Gene/Insert name: MCM6 (alt name: NM_008567.1)
  Species: M. musculus (mouse)
  Promoter: CMV
  Tag / fusion protein: mEmerald (N terminal on backbone)
  Cloning method: Unknown
  Sequencing primers: 5′ CMV-F; 3′ SV40pA-R
Terms and licenses: Academic/Nonprofit Terms; Industry Terms
Depositor comments: . Excitation = 487; Emission = 509. Localization data: Nucleus
How to cite: mEmerald-MCM6-C-19 was a gift from Michael Davidson (Addgene plasmid # 54171 ; http://n2t.net/addgene:54171 ; RRID:Addgene_54171)
